Addgene plasmid #149330: pDONR223 SARS-CoV-2 N
Purpose: Gateway-compatible Entry vector, with insert of the nucleocapsid (N) gene's CDS from SARS-CoV-2 isolate Wuhan-Hu-1
Depositing lab: Fritz Roth. Depositing organization: Sinai Health System. Publication: A Comprehensive, Flexible Collection of SARS-CoV-2 Coding Regions. Kim DK, Knapp JJ, Kuang D, Chawla A, Cassonnet P, Lee H, Sheykhkarimli D, Samavarchi-Tehrani P, Abdouni H, Rayhan A, Li R, Pogoutse O, Coyaud E, van der Werf S, Demeret C, Gingras AC, Taipale M, Raught B, Jacob Y, Roth FP. G3 (Bethesda). 2020 Aug 6. pii: g3.120.401554. doi: 10.1534/g3.120.401554. PubMed 32763951.
Backbone
  Vector backbone: pDONR223
  Backbone manufacturer: Rual et al, Genome Res. 14:2128-2135, 2004.
  Backbone size w/o insert (bp): 5005
  Vector type: Gateway-compatible Entry vector
Growth in bacteria
  Bacterial resistance: Spectinomycin, 50 μg/mL
  Growth temperature: 37°C
  Growth strain: DH5alpha
  Copy number: Unknown
Gene/Insert
  Gene/Insert name: N
  Species: SARS-CoV-2 isolate Wuhan-Hu-1
  Insert size (bp): 1260
  Mutation: Many synonymous changes due to codon optimization
  Entrez Gene: N (a.k.a. GU280_gp10)
  Cloning method: Gateway Cloning
  Sequencing primers: 5′ M13F; 3′ M13R
Resource information
  A portion of this plasmid was derived from a plasmid made by: Synthesized from GenScript
Terms and licenses: Academic/Nonprofit Terms; Industry Terms
How to cite: pDONR223 SARS-CoV-2 N was a gift from Fritz Roth (Addgene plasmid # 149330 ; http://n2t.net/addgene:149330 ; RRID:Addgene_149330)
