[The description below was written by a language model from this plasmid's Addgene catalogue record and pLannotate feature annotations shown in this document.]
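Description:
pDONR223 SARS-CoV-2 N is a Gateway-compatible entry clone built on the pDONR223 backbone and carrying the coding sequence of the nucleocapsid (N) gene of SARS-CoV-2 isolate Wuhan-Hu-1. The insert of about 1.26 kb was synthesized with codon optimization, so it contains many synonymous changes relative to the viral sequence while encoding the native protein. N packages the viral RNA genome into a helical ribonucleocapsid and contributes to virion assembly. In the sequenced 4,050 nt plasmid, the N open reading frame lies between two Gateway attL recombination sites. The automated annotation labels these attL3 and attL2. The listed backbone size of 5,005 bp refers to the empty donor vector, whose own cassette is replaced when an insert is recombined in.

The plasmid is propagated in E. coli from a high-copy ColE1/pUC-type origin. Selection is with spectinomycin, through the aadA (SmR) aminoglycoside adenylyltransferase gene, which sits downstream of a fragment of a class 1 integron Pc promoter. The rrnB T1 and T2 terminators upstream of the cloning region help insulate the insert from read-through transcription. Short lacZα, lacI and gentamicin-resistance fragments are annotated, as is a T7 promoter beyond attL2 on the minus strand, pointing back toward the insert. No promoter for expressing N is annotated, so the entry clone is not itself an expression construct. Instead, the attL sites allow an LR Clonase reaction to transfer the ORF into any compatible destination vector, which then supplies the promoters, tags or reporters. The clone belongs to a collection of SARS-CoV-2 coding regions. M13 forward and reverse primers are listed for sequencing the insert.
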