Features (pLannotate 1.2.2; 12 found; start..end, strand, type, name):
     79..106     -  terminator     rrnB T2 terminator: transcription terminator T2 from the E. coli rrnB gene
    238..281     +  terminator     rrnB T1 terminator: Escherichia coli rrnB; transcription terminator T1 from the E. coli rrnB gene
    328..364     -  CDS            lacZα (fragment): LacZα fragment of β-galactosidase; lacZ fragment
    381..476     +  protein_bind   attL3: mutant version of attL; recombination site for the Gateway® LR reaction LR Clonase™
    479..1735    +  CDS            N: NCAP_SARS2 - Experimental evidence at protein level: Swiss-Prot protein existence level 1. Packages the positive strand viral genome RNA into a helical ribonucleocapsid (RNP) and plays a fundamental role during virion assembly through its interactions with the viral genome and membrane protein M. Plays an important role in enhancing the efficiency of subgenomic viral RNA transcription as well as viral replication (By similarity). May modulate transforming growth factor-beta signaling by binding host smad3 (By similarity). From Severe acute respiratory syndrome coronavirus 2 (2019-nCoV) (SARS-C
   1740..1839    -  protein_bind   attL2: mutant version of attL; recombination site for the Gateway® LR reaction LR Clonase™
   1857..1875    -  promoter       T7 promoter: promoter for bacteriophage T7 RNA polymerase
   2065..2088    +  promoter       Pc promoter (fragment): intI1 (promoter lies within the coding sequence); class 1 integron promoter
   2264..2320    +  CDS            GmR (fragment): gentamycin acetyltransferase; aacC1; confers resistance to gentamycin
   2327..3118    +  CDS            SmR: aminoglycoside adenylyltransferase (Murphy, 1985); aadA; confers resistance to spectinomycin and streptomycin
   3211..3799    +  rep_origin     ori: high-copy-number ColE1/pMB1/pBR322/pUC origin of replication
   3982..24      +  CDS            lacI (fragment) (across the origin): lac repressor; lacI; The lac repressor binds to the lac operator to inhibit transcription in E. coli. This inhibition can be relieved by adding lactose or isopropyl-β-D-thiogalactopyranoside (IPTG).
>Addgene plasmid #149330 | pDONR223 SARS-CoV-2 N | addgene full sequence | sequence record 296491 | Addgene NGS Result
TCCCGACTGGAAAGCGGGCAGTGAGCGCAACGCAATTAATACGCGTACCGCTAGCCAGGAAGAGTTTGTA
GAAACGCAAAAAGGCCATCCGTCAGGATGGCCTTCTGCTTAGTTTGATGCCTGGCAGTTTATGGCGGGCG
TCCTGCCCGCCACCCTCCGGGCCGTTGCTTCACAACGTTCAAATCCGCTCCCGGCGGATTTGTCCTACTC
AGGAGAGCGTTCACCGACAAACAACAGATAAAACGAAAGGCCCAGTCTTCCGACTGAGCCTTTCGTTTTA
TTTGATGCCTGGCAGTTCCCTACTCTCGCGTTAACGCTAGCATGGATGTTTTCCCAGTCACGACGTTGTA
AAACGACGGCCAGTCTTAAGCTCGGGCCCCAAATAATGATTTTATTTTGACTGATAGTGACCTGTTCGTT
GCAACAAATTGATGAGCAATGCTTTTTTATAATGCCAACTTTGTACAAAAAAGTTGGCATGTCCGACAAC
GGTCCCCAGAACCAGCGTAACGCTCCAAGGATCACCTTCGGTGGACCTAGCGACTCCACCGGCAGCAACC
AGAACGGAGAACGCTCCGGAGCCAGAAGCAAGCAGCGTAGGCCACAGGGCCTGCCTAACAACACCGCCAG
CTGGTTCACCGCTCTGACCCAGCACGGAAAGGAAGACCTGAAGTTCCCAAGGGGACAGGGCGTGCCAATC
AACACCAACAGCTCTCCAGACGACCAGATCGGATACTACAGGCGTGCCACCAGGCGCATCAGAGGAGGCG
ACGGAAAGATGAAGGACCTGTCTCCTAGGTGGTACTTCTACTACCTGGGCACCGGACCAGAGGCTGGTCT
GCCATACGGCGCCAACAAGGACGGCATCATCTGGGTGGCTACCGAGGGAGCTCTGAACACCCCAAAGGAC
CACATCGGAACCCGTAACCCTGCCAACAACGCTGCCATCGTGCTGCAGCTGCCACAGGGAACCACCCTGC
CCAAGGGATTCTACGCTGAGGGCTCCAGGGGTGGAAGCCAGGCTAGCTCTCGTTCTTCCAGCCGTTCTAG
GAACAGCTCCCGCAACTCTACCCCAGGAAGCTCCAGAGGCACCAGCCCAGCTCGTATGGCCGGCAACGGA
GGTGACGCCGCTCTGGCTCTGCTGCTGCTGGACCGTCTGAACCAGCTGGAAAGCAAGATGTCCGGAAAGG
GTCAGCAGCAGCAGGGCCAGACCGTGACCAAGAAGTCTGCCGCTGAGGCCTCTAAGAAGCCCAGGCAGAA
GAGGACCGCTACCAAGGCCTACAACGTGACCCAGGCCTTCGGAAGACGTGGACCTGAACAGACCCAGGGA
AACTTCGGCGACCAGGAGCTGATCCGCCAGGGAACCGACTACAAGCACTGGCCACAGATCGCTCAGTTCG
CCCCTTCTGCTAGCGCCTTCTTCGGAATGTCCAGGATCGGAATGGAGGTGACCCCTTCCGGCACCTGGCT
GACCTACACCGGAGCTATCAAGCTGGACGACAAGGACCCCAACTTCAAGGACCAGGTGATCCTGCTGAAC
AAGCACATCGACGCCTACAAGACCTTCCCACCTACCGAGCCAAAGAAGGACAAGAAGAAGAAGGCCGACG
AAACCCAGGCCCTGCCACAGAGGCAGAAGAAGCAGCAGACCGTGACCCTGCTGCCAGCTGCTGACCTGGA
CGACTTCTCCAAGCAGCTGCAGCAGTCTATGAGCTCTGCTGACTCCACCCAGGCTTAATACCCAACTTTC
TTGTACAAAGTTGGCATTATAAGAAAGCATTGCTTATCAATTTGTTGCAACGAACAGGTCACTATCAGTC
AAAATAAAATCATTATTTGCCATCCAGCTGATATCCCCTATAGTGAGTCGTATTACATGGTCATAGCTGT
TTCCTGGCAGCTCTGGCCCGTGTCTCAAAATCTCTGATGTTACATTGCACAAGATAAAAATATATCATCA
TGCCTCCTCTAGACCAGCCAGGACAGAAATGCCTCGACTTCGCTGCTACCCAAGGTTGCCGGGTGACGCA
CACCGTGGAAACGGATGAAGGCACGAACCCAGTGGACATAAGCCTGTTCGGTTCGTAAGCTGTAATGCAA
GTAGCGTATGCGCTCACGCAACTGGTCCAGAACCTTGACCGAACGCAGCGGTGGTAACGGCGCAGTGGCG
GTTTTCATGGCTTGTTATGACTGTTTTTTTGGGGTACAGTCTATGCCTCGGGCATCCAAGCAGCAAGCGC
GTTACGCCGTGGGTCGATGTTTGATGTTATGGAGCAGCAACGATGTTACGCAGCAGGGCAGTCGCCCTAA
AACAAAGTTAAACATTATGAGGGAAGCGGTGATCGCCGAAGTATCGACTCAACTATCAGAGGTAGTTGGC
GTCATCGAGCGCCATCTCGAACCGACGTTGCTGGCCGTACATTTGTACGGCTCCGCAGTGGATGGCGGCC
TGAAGCCACACAGTGATATTGATTTGCTGGTTACGGTGACCGTAAGGCTTGATGAAACAACGCGGCGAGC
TTTGATCAACGACCTTTTGGAAACTTCGGCTTCCCCTGGAGAGAGCGAGATTCTCCGCGCTGTAGAAGTC
ACCATTGTTGTGCACGACGACATCATTCCGTGGCGTTATCCAGCTAAGCGCGAACTGCAATTTGGAGAAT
GGCAGCGCAATGACATTCTTGCAGGTATCTTCGAGCCAGCCACGATCGACATTGATCTGGCTATCTTGCT
GACAAAAGCAAGAGAACATAGCGTTGCCTTGGTAGGTCCAGCGGCGGAGGAACTCTTTGATCCGGTTCCT
GAACAGGATCTATTTGAGGCGCTAAATGAAACCTTAACGCTATGGAACTCGCCGCCCGACTGGGCTGGCG
ATGAGCGAAATGTAGTGCTTACGTTGTCCCGCATTTGGTACAGCGCAGTAACCGGCAAAATCGCGCCGAA
GGATGTCGCTGCCGACTGGGCAATGGAGCGCCTGCCGGCCCAGTATCAGCCCGTCATACTTGAAGCTAGA
CAGGCTTATCTTGGACAAGAAGAAGATCGCTTGGCCTCGCGCGCAGATCAGTTGGAAGAATTTGTCCACT
ACGTGAAAGGCGAGATCACCAAGGTAGTCGGCAAATAACCCTCGAGCCACCCATGACCAAAATCCCTTAA
CGTGAGTTACGCGTCGTTCCACTGAGCGTCAGACCCCGTAGAAAAGATCAAAGGATCTTCTTGAGATCCT
TTTTTTCTGCGCGTAATCTGCTGCTTGCAAACAAAAAAACCACCGCTACCAGCGGTGGTTTGTTTGCCGG
ATCAAGAGCTACCAACTCTTTTTCCGAAGGTAACTGGCTTCAGCAGAGCGCAGATACCAAATACTGTTCT
TCTAGTGTAGCCGTAGTTAGGCCACCACTTCAAGAACTCTGTAGCACCGCCTACATACCTCGCTCTGCTA
ATCCTGTTACCAGTGGCTGCTGCCAGTGGCGATAAGTCGTGTCTTACCGGGTTGGACTCAAGACGATAGT
TACCGGATAAGGCGCAGCGGTCGGGCTGAACGGGGGGTTCGTGCACACAGCCCAGCTTGGAGCGAACGAC
CTACACCGAACTGAGATACCTACAGCGTGAGCTATGAGAAAGCGCCACGCTTCCCGAAGGGAGAAAGGCG
GACAGGTATCCGGTAAGCGGCAGGGTCGGAACAGGAGAGCGCACGAGGGAGCTTCCAGGGGGAAACGCCT
GGTATCTTTATAGTCCTGTCGGGTTTCGCCACCTCTGACTTGAGCGTCGATTTTTGTGATGCTCGTCAGG
GGGGCGGAGCCTATGGAAAAACGCCAGCAACGCGGCCTTTTTACGGTTCCTGGCCTTTTGCTGGCCTTTT
GCTCACATGTTCTTTCCTGCGTTATCCCCTGATTCTGTGGATAACCGTATTACCGCCTTTGAGTGAGCTG
ATACCGCTCGCCGCAGCCGAACGACCGAGCGCAGCGAGTCAGTGAGCGAGGAAGCGGAAGAGCGCCCAAT
ACGCAAACCGCCTCTCCCCGCGCGTTGGCCGATTCATTAATGCAGCTGGCACGACAGGTT
