>Addgene plasmid #149330 | pDONR223 SARS-CoV-2 N | depositor partial sequence | sequence record 291937 | Inserted CDS with stop codon
ATGTCCGACAACGGTCCCCAGAACCAGCGTAACGCTCCAAGGATCACCTTCGGTGGACCTAGCGACTCCA
CCGGCAGCAACCAGAACGGAGAACGCTCCGGAGCCAGAAGCAAGCAGCGTAGGCCACAGGGCCTGCCTAA
CAACACCGCCAGCTGGTTCACCGCTCTGACCCAGCACGGAAAGGAAGACCTGAAGTTCCCAAGGGGACAG
GGCGTGCCAATCAACACCAACAGCTCTCCAGACGACCAGATCGGATACTACAGGCGTGCCACCAGGCGCA
TCAGAGGAGGCGACGGAAAGATGAAGGACCTGTCTCCTAGGTGGTACTTCTACTACCTGGGCACCGGACC
AGAGGCTGGTCTGCCATACGGCGCCAACAAGGACGGCATCATCTGGGTGGCTACCGAGGGAGCTCTGAAC
ACCCCAAAGGACCACATCGGAACCCGTAACCCTGCCAACAACGCTGCCATCGTGCTGCAGCTGCCACAGG
GAACCACCCTGCCCAAGGGATTCTACGCTGAGGGCTCCAGGGGTGGAAGCCAGGCTAGCTCTCGTTCTTC
CAGCCGTTCTAGGAACAGCTCCCGCAACTCTACCCCAGGAAGCTCCAGAGGCACCAGCCCAGCTCGTATG
GCCGGCAACGGAGGTGACGCCGCTCTGGCTCTGCTGCTGCTGGACCGTCTGAACCAGCTGGAAAGCAAGA
TGTCCGGAAAGGGTCAGCAGCAGCAGGGCCAGACCGTGACCAAGAAGTCTGCCGCTGAGGCCTCTAAGAA
GCCCAGGCAGAAGAGGACCGCTACCAAGGCCTACAACGTGACCCAGGCCTTCGGAAGACGTGGACCTGAA
CAGACCCAGGGAAACTTCGGCGACCAGGAGCTGATCCGCCAGGGAACCGACTACAAGCACTGGCCACAGA
TCGCTCAGTTCGCCCCTTCTGCTAGCGCCTTCTTCGGAATGTCCAGGATCGGAATGGAGGTGACCCCTTC
CGGCACCTGGCTGACCTACACCGGAGCTATCAAGCTGGACGACAAGGACCCCAACTTCAAGGACCAGGTG
ATCCTGCTGAACAAGCACATCGACGCCTACAAGACCTTCCCACCTACCGAGCCAAAGAAGGACAAGAAGA
AGAAGGCCGACGAAACCCAGGCCCTGCCACAGAGGCAGAAGAAGCAGCAGACCGTGACCCTGCTGCCAGC
TGCTGACCTGGACGACTTCTCCAAGCAGCTGCAGCAGTCTATGAGCTCTGCTGACTCCACCCAGGCTTAA
